Addgene plasmid #61364: pcDNA-dCas9-p300 Core (H1415A/E1423A/Y1424A/L1428S/Y1430A/H1434A)
Purpose: encodes S. pyogenes dCas9 with c-terminal fusion of human p300 HAT core (aa 1048-1664; inactivating mutations H1415A/E1423A/Y1424A/L1428S/Y1430A/H1434A) driven by CMV promoter
Depositing lab: Charles Gersbach. Depositing organization: Duke University. Publication: Epigenome editing by a CRISPR-Cas9-based acetyltransferase activates genes from promoters and enhancers. Hilton IB, D'Ippolito AM, Vockley CM, Thakore PI, Crawford GE, Reddy TE, Gersbach CA. Nat Biotechnol. 2015 May;33(5):510-7. doi: 10.1038/nbt.3199. Epub 2015 Apr 6. PubMed 25849900.
Backbone
  Vector backbone: pcDNA3.1
  Backbone manufacturer: Invitrogen; Life Technologies
  Total vector size (bp): 11475
  Vector type: Mammalian Expression, CRISPR, Synthetic Biology
Growth in bacteria
  Bacterial resistance: Ampicillin, 100 μg/mL
  Growth temperature: 37°C
  Growth strain: Stbl3
  Copy number: High Copy
Gene/Insert
  Gene/Insert name: S.pyogenes dCas9 with c-terminal human p300 Core effector fusion (aa 1048-1664 of human p300)
  Species: H. sapiens (human), Synthetic; S. pyogenes
  Insert size (bp): 6138
  Mutation: D10A; H840A in S.pyogenes Cas9; H1415A/E1423A/Y1424A/L1428S/Y1430A/H1434A mutation in p300 Core
  GenBank ID: WP_010922251.1 NP_001420.2
  Entrez Gene: EP300 (a.k.a. KAT3B, MKHK2, RSTS2, p300)
  Promoter: CMV
  Tag / fusion protein: Flag (N terminal on insert); SV40 NLS (N terminal on insert); SV40 NLS (C terminal on insert); HA (C terminal on insert)
  Cloning method: Restriction Enzyme; 5′ cloning site AscI (not destroyed); 3′ cloning site PmeI (not destroyed)
  Sequencing primers: 5′ CMV F; 3′ Bgh R
Terms and licenses: Academic/Nonprofit Terms; Industry Terms: Not Available to Industry
How to cite: pcDNA-dCas9-p300 Core (H1415A/E1423A/Y1424A/L1428S/Y1430A/H1434A) was a gift from Charles Gersbach (Addgene plasmid # 61364 ; http://n2t.net/addgene:61364 ; RRID:Addgene_61364)
