[The description below was written by a language model from this plasmid's Addgene catalogue record and pLannotate feature annotations shown in this document.]
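Description:
pcDNA-dCas9-p300 Core (H1415A/E1423A/Y1424A/L1428S/Y1430A/H1434A) is an 11.5 kb mammalian expression plasmid built on the pcDNA3.1 backbone for CRISPR-based epigenome editing. It is propagated in E. coli as a high-copy plasmid through a ColE1/pUC-type origin with ampicillin selection (AmpR under its own bla promoter). It also carries an f1 origin for single-stranded DNA production. An SV40 promoter-driven neomycin phosphotransferase cassette with an SV40 polyadenylation signal provides the standard pcDNA3.1 marker for G418 selection in mammalian cells. Short annotated fragments such as bom, lac promoter/operator, lacI, ble and a truncated HIV-1 LTR match appear to be backbone remnants or incidental similarity hits rather than functional elements.

The roughly 6.1 kb payload is expressed from the CMV immediate-early enhancer and promoter and terminated by the bGH polyadenylation signal; a T7 promoter lies just upstream of the coding region. The open reading frame encodes an N-terminal 3xFLAG tag and SV40 NLS, then S. pyogenes dCas9 (D10A and H840A, which abolish nuclease activity but preserve guide RNA-directed DNA binding). This is fused at its C terminus to the human p300 histone acetyltransferase core (residues 1048-1664 of EP300), followed by a second SV40 NLS and an HA tag. In this version the p300 core carries six substitutions described in the record as inactivating. The protein can therefore still be targeted to promoters or enhancers by a guide RNA supplied from a separate construct, but it should lack acetyltransferase activity. The plasmid is thus suited as a catalytically dead control alongside an active dCas9-p300 Core fusion, helping to show that gene activation depends on acetyltransferase function rather than on dCas9 binding alone.
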