Features (pLannotate 1.2.2; 22 found; start..end, strand, type, name):
     28..80      -  misc_feature   bom (fragment): basis of mobility region from pBR322
    235..614     +  enhancer       CMV enhancer: human cytomegalovirus immediate early enhancer
    615..818     +  promoter       CMV promoter: human cytomegalovirus (CMV) immediate early promoter
    814..847     +  LTR            5' LTR (truncated) (fragment): truncated 5' long terminal repeat (LTR) from HIV-1
    863..881     +  promoter       T7 promoter: promoter for bacteriophage T7 RNA polymerase
    907..972     +  CDS            3xFLAG: three tandem FLAG® epitope tags, followed by an enterokinase cleavage site
   1009..5112    +  CDS            dCas9: catalytically dead mutant of the Cas9 endonuclease from the Streptococcus pyogenes Type II CRISPR/Cas system RNA-guided DNA-binding protein that lacks endonuclease activity due to the D10A mutation in the RuvC catalytic domain and the H840A mutation in the HNH catalytic domain
   5167..7017    +  CDS            p300 core: catalytic histone acetyltransferase core of the human E1A-associated protein p300 (Delvecchio et al., 2013); EP300
   7075..7299    +  polyA_signal   bGH poly(A) signal: bovine growth hormone polyadenylation signal
   7303..7324    +  promoter       SV40 promoter (fragment): SV40 enhancer and early promoter
   7345..7773    +  rep_origin     f1 ori (sequence partly withheld): f1 bacteriophage origin of replication; arrow indicates direction of (+) strand synthesis
   7787..8116    +  promoter       SV40 promoter: SV40 enhancer and early promoter
   8183..8974    +  CDS            neo: KKA2_KLEPN - Also known as kan, nptII. Experimental evidence at protein level: Swiss-Prot protein existence level 1. Resistance to kanamycin, neomycin, paromomycin, ribostamycin, butirosin and gentamicin B. From Klebsiella pneumoniae.
   8998..9156    +  CDS            ble (fragment): BLE_KLEPN - Experimental evidence at protein level: Swiss-Prot protein existence level 1. Binding protein with a strong affinity to the bleomycin family of antibiotics. Binds to CL990; an antimitotic-antibiotic compound. From Klebsiella pneumoniae.
   9151..9272    +  polyA_signal   SV40 poly(A) signal: SV40 polyadenylation signal
   9343..9365    -  protein_bind   lac operator (fragment): The lac repressor binds to the lac operator to inhibit transcription in E. coli. This inhibition can be relieved by adding lactose or isopropyl-β-D-thiogalactopyranoside (IPTG). lac repressor encoded by lacI
   9369..9399    -  promoter       lac promoter: promoter for the E. coli lac operon
   9414..9435    -  protein_bind   CAP binding site: CAP binding activates transcription in the presence of cAMP. E. coli catabolite activator protein
   9448..9540    -  CDS            lacI (fragment): lac repressor; lacI; The lac repressor binds to the lac operator to inhibit transcription in E. coli. This inhibition can be relieved by adding lactose or isopropyl-β-D-thiogalactopyranoside (IPTG).
   9723..10308   -  rep_origin     ori: high-copy-number ColE1/pMB1/pBR322/pUC origin of replication
  10479..11339   -  CDS            AmpR: β-lactamase; bla; confers resistance to ampicillin, carbenicillin, and related antibiotics
  11340..11444   -  promoter       AmpR promoter: bla
>Addgene plasmid #61364 | pcDNA-dCas9-p300 Core (H1415A/E1423A/Y1424A/L1428S/Y1430A/H1434A) | depositor full sequence | sequence record 99800 | Expected full sequence
GACGGATCGGGAGATCTCCCGATCCCCTATGGTGCACTCTCAGTACAATCTGCTCTGATGCCGCATAGTT
AAGCCAGTATCTGCTCCCTGCTTGTGTGTTGGAGGTCGCTGAGTAGTGCGCGAGCAAAATTTAAGCTACA
ACAAGGCAAGGCTTGACCGACAATTGCATGAAGAATCTGCTTAGGGTTAGGCGTTTTGCGCTGCTTCGCG
ATGTACGGGCCAGATATACGCGTTGACATTGATTATTGACTAGTTATTAATAGTAATCAATTACGGGGTC
ATTAGTTCATAGCCCATATATGGAGTTCCGCGTTACATAACTTACGGTAAATGGCCCGCCTGGCTGACCG
CCCAACGACCCCCGCCCATTGACGTCAATAATGACGTATGTTCCCATAGTAACGCCAATAGGGACTTTCC
ATTGACGTCAATGGGTGGAGTATTTACGGTAAACTGCCCACTTGGCAGTACATCAAGTGTATCATATGCC
AAGTACGCCCCCTATTGACGTCAATGACGGTAAATGGCCCGCCTGGCATTATGCCCAGTACATGACCTTA
TGGGACTTTCCTACTTGGCAGTACATCTACGTATTAGTCATCGCTATTACCATGGTGATGCGGTTTTGGC
AGTACATCAATGGGCGTGGATAGCGGTTTGACTCACGGGGATTTCCAAGTCTCCACCCCATTGACGTCAA
TGGGAGTTTGTTTTGGCACCAAAATCAACGGGACTTTCCAAAATGTCGTAACAACTCCGCCCCATTGACG
CAAATGGGCGGTAGGCGTGTACGGTGGGAGGTCTATATAAGCAGAGCTCTCTGGCTAACTAGAGAACCCA
CTGCTTACTGGCTTATCGAAATTAATACGACTCACTATAGGGAGACCCAAGCTGGCTAGCGCCATGGACT
ACAAAGACCATGACGGTGATTATAAAGATCATGACATCGATTACAAGGATGACGATGACAAGATGGCCCC
CAAGAAGAAGAGGAAGGTGGGCCGCGGAATGGATAAGAAATACTCAATAGGCTTAGCTATCGGCACAAAT
AGCGTCGGATGGGCGGTGATCACTGATGAATATAAGGTTCCGTCTAAAAAGTTCAAGGTTCTGGGAAATA
CAGACCGCCACAGTATCAAAAAAAATCTTATAGGGGCTCTTTTATTTGACAGTGGAGAGACAGCGGAAGC
GACTCGTCTCAAACGGACAGCTCGTAGAAGGTATACACGTCGGAAGAATCGTATTTGTTATCTACAGGAG
ATTTTTTCAAATGAGATGGCGAAAGTAGATGATAGTTTCTTTCATCGACTTGAAGAGTCTTTTTTGGTGG
AAGAAGACAAGAAGCATGAACGTCATCCTATTTTTGGAAATATAGTAGATGAAGTTGCTTATCATGAGAA
ATATCCAACTATCTATCATCTGCGAAAAAAATTGGTAGATTCTACTGATAAAGCGGATTTGCGCTTAATC
TATTTGGCCTTAGCGCATATGATTAAGTTTCGTGGTCATTTTTTGATTGAGGGAGATTTAAATCCTGATA
ATAGTGATGTGGACAAACTATTTATCCAGTTGGTACAAACCTACAATCAATTATTTGAAGAAAACCCTAT
TAACGCAAGTGGAGTAGATGCTAAAGCGATTCTTTCTGCACGATTGAGTAAATCAAGACGATTAGAAAAT
CTCATTGCTCAGCTCCCCGGTGAGAAGAAAAATGGCTTATTTGGGAATCTCATTGCTTTGTCATTGGGTT
TGACCCCTAATTTTAAATCAAATTTTGATTTGGCAGAAGATGCTAAATTACAGCTTTCAAAAGATACTTA
CGATGATGATTTAGATAATTTATTGGCGCAAATTGGAGATCAATATGCTGATTTGTTTTTGGCAGCTAAG
AATTTATCAGATGCTATTTTACTTTCAGATATCCTAAGAGTAAATACTGAAATAACTAAGGCTCCCCTAT
CAGCTTCAATGATTAAACGCTACGATGAACATCATCAAGACTTGACTCTTTTAAAAGCTTTAGTTCGACA
ACAACTTCCAGAAAAGTATAAAGAAATCTTTTTTGATCAATCAAAAAACGGATATGCAGGTTATATTGAT
GGGGGAGCTAGCCAAGAAGAATTTTATAAATTTATCAAACCAATTTTAGAAAAAATGGATGGTACTGAGG
AATTATTGGTGAAACTAAATCGTGAAGATTTGCTGCGCAAGCAACGGACCTTTGACAACGGCTCTATTCC
CCATCAAATTCACTTGGGTGAGCTGCATGCTATTTTGAGAAGACAAGAAGACTTTTATCCATTTTTAAAA
GACAATCGTGAGAAGATTGAAAAAATCTTGACTTTTCGAATTCCTTATTATGTTGGTCCATTGGCGCGTG
GCAATAGTCGTTTTGCATGGATGACTCGGAAGTCTGAAGAAACAATTACCCCATGGAATTTTGAAGAAGT
TGTCGATAAAGGTGCTTCAGCTCAATCATTTATTGAACGCATGACAAACTTTGATAAAAATCTTCCAAAT
GAAAAAGTACTACCAAAACATAGTTTGCTTTATGAGTATTTTACGGTTTATAACGAATTGACAAAGGTCA
AATATGTTACTGAAGGAATGCGAAAACCAGCATTTCTTTCAGGTGAACAGAAGAAAGCCATTGTTGATTT
ACTCTTCAAAACAAATCGAAAAGTAACCGTTAAGCAATTAAAAGAAGATTATTTCAAAAAAATAGAATGT
TTTGATAGTGTTGAAATTTCAGGAGTTGAAGATAGATTTAATGCTTCATTAGGTACCTACCATGATTTGC
TAAAAATTATTAAAGATAAAGATTTTTTGGATAATGAAGAAAATGAAGATATCTTAGAGGATATTGTTTT
AACATTGACCTTATTTGAAGATAGGGAGATGATTGAGGAAAGACTTAAAACATATGCTCACCTCTTTGAT
GATAAGGTGATGAAACAGCTTAAACGTCGCCGTTATACTGGTTGGGGACGTTTGTCTCGAAAATTGATTA
ATGGTATTAGGGATAAGCAATCTGGCAAAACAATATTAGATTTTTTGAAATCAGATGGTTTTGCCAATCG
CAATTTTATGCAGCTGATCCATGATGATAGTTTGACATTTAAAGAAGACATTCAAAAAGCACAAGTGTCT
GGACAAGGCGATAGTTTACATGAACATATTGCAAATTTAGCTGGTAGCCCTGCTATTAAAAAAGGTATTT
TACAGACTGTAAAAGTTGTTGATGAATTGGTCAAAGTAATGGGGCGGCATAAGCCAGAAAATATCGTTAT
TGAAATGGCACGTGAAAATCAGACAACTCAAAAGGGCCAGAAAAATTCGCGAGAGCGTATGAAACGAATC
GAAGAAGGTATCAAAGAATTAGGAAGTCAGATTCTTAAAGAGCATCCTGTTGAAAATACTCAATTGCAAA
ATGAAAAGCTCTATCTCTATTATCTCCAAAATGGAAGAGACATGTATGTGGACCAAGAATTAGATATTAA
TCGTTTAAGTGATTATGATGTCGATGCCATTGTTCCACAAAGTTTCCTTAAAGACGATTCAATAGACAAT
AAGGTCTTAACGCGTTCTGATAAAAATCGTGGTAAATCGGATAACGTTCCAAGTGAAGAAGTAGTCAAAA
AGATGAAAAACTATTGGAGACAACTTCTAAACGCCAAGTTAATCACTCAACGTAAGTTTGATAATTTAAC
GAAAGCTGAACGTGGAGGTTTGAGTGAACTTGATAAAGCTGGTTTTATCAAACGCCAATTGGTTGAAACT
CGCCAAATCACTAAGCATGTGGCACAAATTTTGGATAGTCGCATGAATACTAAATACGATGAAAATGATA
AACTTATTCGAGAGGTTAAAGTGATTACCTTAAAATCTAAATTAGTTTCTGACTTCCGAAAAGATTTCCA
ATTCTATAAAGTACGTGAGATTAACAATTACCATCATGCCCATGATGCGTATCTAAATGCCGTCGTTGGA
ACTGCTTTGATTAAGAAATATCCAAAACTTGAATCGGAGTTTGTCTATGGTGATTATAAAGTTTATGATG
TTCGTAAAATGATTGCTAAGTCTGAGCAAGAAATAGGCAAAGCAACCGCAAAATATTTCTTTTACTCTAA
TATCATGAACTTCTTCAAAACAGAAATTACACTTGCAAATGGAGAGATTCGCAAACGCCCTCTAATCGAA
ACTAATGGGGAAACTGGAGAAATTGTCTGGGATAAAGGGCGAGATTTTGCCACAGTGCGCAAAGTATTGT
CCATGCCCCAAGTCAATATTGTCAAGAAAACAGAAGTACAGACAGGCGGATTCTCCAAGGAGTCAATTTT
ACCAAAAAGAAATTCGGACAAGCTTATTGCTCGTAAAAAAGACTGGGATCCAAAAAAATATGGTGGTTTT
GATAGTCCAACGGTAGCTTATTCAGTCCTAGTGGTTGCTAAGGTGGAAAAAGGGAAATCGAAGAAGTTAA
AATCCGTTAAAGAGTTACTAGGGATCACAATTATGGAAAGAAGTTCCTTTGAAAAAAATCCGATTGACTT
TTTAGAAGCTAAAGGATATAAGGAAGTTAAAAAAGACTTAATCATTAAACTACCTAAATATAGTCTTTTT
GAGTTAGAAAACGGTCGTAAACGGATGCTGGCTAGTGCCGGAGAATTACAAAAAGGAAATGAGCTGGCTC
TGCCAAGCAAATATGTGAATTTTTTATATTTAGCTAGTCATTATGAAAAGTTGAAGGGTAGTCCAGAAGA
TAACGAACAAAAACAATTGTTTGTGGAGCAGCATAAGCATTATTTAGATGAGATTATTGAGCAAATCAGT
GAATTTTCTAAGCGTGTTATTTTAGCAGATGCCAATTTAGATAAAGTTCTTAGTGCATATAACAAACATA
GAGACAAACCAATACGTGAACAAGCAGAAAATATTATTCATTTATTTACGTTGACGAATCTTGGAGCTCC
CGCTGCTTTTAAATATTTTGATACAACAATTGATCGTAAACGATATACGTCTACAAAAGAAGTTTTAGAT
GCCACTCTTATCCATCAATCCATCACTGGTCTTTATGAAACACGCATTGATTTGAGTCAGCTAGGAGGTG
ACCCAATTGCCGGATCCAAGGCTAGCCCGAAAAAGAAACGCAAAGTTGGGCGCGCCATTTTCAAACCAGA
AGAACTACGACAGGCACTGATGCCAACTTTGGAGGCACTTTACCGTCAGGATCCAGAATCCCTTCCCTTT
CGTCAACCTGTGGACCCTCAGCTTTTAGGAATCCCTGATTACTTTGATATTGTGAAGAGCCCCATGGATC
TTTCTACCATTAAGAGGAAGTTAGACACTGGACAGTATCAGGAGCCCTGGCAGTATGTCGATGATATTTG
GCTTATGTTCAATAATGCCTGGTTATATAACCGGAAAACATCACGGGTATACAAATACTGCTCCAAGCTC
TCTGAGGTCTTTGAACAAGAAATTGACCCAGTGATGCAAAGCCTTGGATACTGTTGTGGCAGAAAGTTGG
AGTTCTCTCCACAGACACTGTGTTGCTACGGCAAACAGTTGTGCACAATACCTCGTGATGCCACTTATTA
CAGTTACCAGAACAGGTATCATTTCTGTGAGAAGTGTTTCAATGAGATCCAAGGGGAGAGCGTTTCTTTG
GGGGATGACCCTTCCCAGCCTCAAACTACAATAAATAAAGAACAATTTTCCAAGAGAAAAAATGACACAC
TGGATCCTGAACTGTTTGTTGAATGTACAGAGTGCGGAAGAAAGATGCATCAGATCTGTGTCCTTCACCA
TGAGATCATCTGGCCTGCTGGATTCGTCTGTGATGGCTGTTTAAAGAAAAGTGCACGAACTAGGAAAGAA
AATAAGTTTTCTGCTAAAAGGTTGCCATCTACCAGACTTGGCACCTTTCTAGAGAATCGTGTGAATGACT
TTCTGAGGCGACAGAATCACCCTGAGTCAGGAGAGGTCACTGTTAGAGTAGTTCATGCTTCTGACAAAAC
CGTGGAAGTAAAACCAGGCATGAAAGCAAGGTTTGTGGACAGTGGAGAGATGGCAGAATCCTTTCCATAC
CGAACCAAAGCCCTCTTTGCCTTTGAAGAAATTGATGGTGTTGACCTGTGCTTCTTTGGCATGCATGTTC
AAGAGTATGGCTCTGACTGCCCTCCACCCAACCAGAGGAGAGTATACATATCTTACCTCGATAGTGTTCA
TTTCTTCCGTCCTAAATGCTTGAGGACTGCAGTCTATGCCGAAATCCTAATTGGATATTTAGCGGCCGTC
AAGAAATCCGGAGCCACAACAGGGGCCATTTGGGCATGTCCACCAAGTGAGGGAGATGATTATATCTTCC
ATTGCCATCCTCCTGACCAGAAGATACCCAAGCCCAAGCGACTGCAGGAATGGTACAAAAAAATGCTTGA
CAAGGCTGTATCAGAGCGTATTGTCCATGACTACAAGGATATTTTTAAACAAGCTACTGAAGATAGATTA
ACAAGTGCAAAGGAATTGCCTTATTTCGAGGGTGATTTCTGGCCCAATGTTCTGGAAGAAAGCATTAAGG
AACTGGAACAGGAGGAAGAAGAGAGAAAACGAGAGGAAAACACCAGCAATGAAAGCACAGATGTGACCAA
GGGAGACAGCAAAAATGCTAAAAAGAAGAATAATAAGAAAACCAGCAAAAATAAGAGCAGCCTGAGTAGG
GGCAACAAGAAGAAACCCGGGATGCCCAATGTATCTAACGACCTCTCACAGAAACTATATGCCACCATGG
AGAAGCATAAAGAGGTCTTCTTTGTGATCCGCCTCATTGCTGGCCCTGCTGCCAACTCCCTGCCTCCCAT
TGTTGATCCTGATCCTCTCATCCCCTGCGATCTGATGGATGGTCGGGATGCGTTTCTCACGCTGGCAAGG
GACAAGCACCTGGAGTTCTCTTCACTCCGAAGAGCCCAGTGGTCCACCATGTGCATGCTGGTGGAGCTGC
ACACGCAGAGCCAGGACTACCCGTACGACGTTCCGGACTACGCTTCTTGAGTTTAAACCGCTGATCAGCC
TCGACTGTGCCTTCTAGTTGCCAGCCATCTGTTGTTTGCCCCTCCCCCGTGCCTTCCTTGACCCTGGAAG
GTGCCACTCCCACTGTCCTTTCCTAATAAAATGAGGAAATTGCATCGCATTGTCTGAGTAGGTGTCATTC
TATTCTGGGGGGTGGGGTGGGGCAGGACAGCAAGGGGGAGGATTGGGAAGACAATAGCAGGCATGCTGGG
GATGCGGTGGGCTCTATGGCTTCTGAGGCGGAAAGAACCAGCTGGGGCTCTAGGGGGTATCCCC
[124 nt withheld, positions 7345-7468]
C
[91 nt withheld, positions 7470-7560]
A
[49 nt withheld, positions 7562-7610]
CCTTTGACGTTGGAGTCCACGTTCTTT
[37 nt withheld, positions 7638-7674]
ACCCTATCTCGGTCTATTCTTTTGATTTATAAGGGATTTTGCCGATTTCGGCCTATTGGTTAAAAAATGA
GCTGATTTAACAAAAATTTAACGCGAATTAATTCTGTGGAATGTGTGTCAGTTAGGGTGTGGAAAGTCCC
CAGGCTCCCCAGCAGGCAGAAGTATGCAAAGCATGCATCTCAATTAGTCAGCAACCAGGTGTGGAAAGTC
CCCAGGCTCCCCAGCAGGCAGAAGTATGCAAAGCATGCATCTCAATTAGTCAGCAACCATAGTCCCGCCC
CTAACTCCGCCCATCCCGCCCCTAACTCCGCCCAGTTCCGCCCATTCTCCGCCCCATGGCTGACTAATTT
TTTTTATTTATGCAGAGGCCGAGGCCGCCTCTGCCTCTGAGCTATTCCAGAAGTAGTGAGGAGGCTTTTT
TGGAGGCCTAGGCTTTTGCAAAAAGCTCCCGGGAGCTTGTATATCCATTTTCGGATCTGATCAAGAGACA
GGATGAGGATCGTTTCGCATGATTGAACAAGATGGATTGCACGCAGGTTCTCCGGCCGCTTGGGTGGAGA
GGCTATTCGGCTATGACTGGGCACAACAGACAATCGGCTGCTCTGATGCCGCCGTGTTCCGGCTGTCAGC
GCAGGGGCGCCCGGTTCTTTTTGTCAAGACCGACCTGTCCGGTGCCCTGAATGAACTGCAGGACGAGGCA
GCGCGGCTATCGTGGCTGGCCACGACGGGCGTTCCTTGCGCAGCTGTGCTCGACGTTGTCACTGAAGCGG
GAAGGGACTGGCTGCTATTGGGCGAAGTGCCGGGGCAGGATCTCCTGTCATCTCACCTTGCTCCTGCCGA
GAAAGTATCCATCATGGCTGATGCAATGCGGCGGCTGCATACGCTTGATCCGGCTACCTGCCCATTCGAC
CACCAAGCGAAACATCGCATCGAGCGAGCACGTACTCGGATGGAAGCCGGTCTTGTCGATCAGGATGATC
TGGACGAAGAGCATCAGGGGCTCGCGCCAGCCGAACTGTTCGCCAGGCTCAAGGCGCGCATGCCCGACGG
CGAGGATCTCGTCGTGACCCATGGCGATGCCTGCTTGCCGAATATCATGGTGGAAAATGGCCGCTTTTCT
GGATTCATCGACTGTGGCCGGCTGGGTGTGGCGGACCGCTATCAGGACATAGCGTTGGCTACCCGTGATA
TTGCTGAAGAGCTTGGCGGCGAATGGGCTGACCGCTTCCTCGTGCTTTACGGTATCGCCGCTCCCGATTC
GCAGCGCATCGCCTTCTATCGCCTTCTTGACGAGTTCTTCTGAGCGGGACTCTGGGGTTCGAAATGACCG
ACCAAGCGACGCCCAACCTGCCATCACGAGATTTCGATTCCACCGCCGCCTTCTATGAAAGGTTGGGCTT
CGGAATCGTTTTCCGGGACGCCGGCTGGATGATCCTCCAGCGCGGGGATCTCATGCTGGAGTTCTTCGCC
CACCCCAACTTGTTTATTGCAGCTTATAATGGTTACAAATAAAGCAATAGCATCACAAATTTCACAAATA
AAGCATTTTTTTCACTGCATTCTAGTTGTGGTTTGTCCAAACTCATCAATGTATCTTATCATGTCTGTAT
ACCGTCGACCTCTAGCTAGAGCTTGGCGTAATCATGGTCATAGCTGTTTCCTGTGTGAAATTGTTATCCG
CTCACAATTCCACACAACATACGAGCCGGAAGCATAAAGTGTAAAGCCTGGGGTGCCTAATGAGTGAGCT
AACTCACATTAATTGCGTTGCGCTCACTGCCCGCTTTCCAGTCGGGAAACCTGTCGTGCCAGCTGCATTA
ATGAATCGGCCAACGCGCGGGGAGAGGCGGTTTGCGTATTGGGCGCTCTTCCGCTTCCTCGCTCACTGAC
TCGCTGCGCTCGGTCGTTCGGCTGCGGCGAGCGGTATCAGCTCACTCAAAGGCGGTAATACGGTTATCCA
CAGAATCAGGGGATAACGCAGGAAAGAACATGTGAGCAAAAGGCCAGCAAAAGGCCAGGAACCGTAAAAA
GGCCGCGTTGCTGGCGTTTTTCCATAGGCTCCGCCCCCCTGACGAGCATCACAAAAATCGACGCTCAAGT
CAGAGGTGGCGAAACCCGACAGGACTATAAAGATACCAGGCGTTTCCCCCTGGAAGCTCCCTCGTGCGCT
CTCCTGTTCCGACCCTGCCGCTTACCGGATACCTGTCCGCCTTTCTCCCTTCGGGAAGCGTGGCGCTTTC
TCATAGCTCACGCTGTAGGTATCTCAGTTCGGTGTAGGTCGTTCGCTCCAAGCTGGGCTGTGTGCACGAA
CCCCCCGTTCAGCCCGACCGCTGCGCCTTATCCGGTAACTATCGTCTTGAGTCCAACCCGGTAAGACACG
ACTTATCGCCACTGGCAGCAGCCACTGGTAACAGGATTAGCAGAGCGAGGTATGTAGGCGGTGCTACAGA
GTTCTTGAAGTGGTGGCCTAACTACGGCTACACTAGAAGAACAGTATTTGGTATCTGCGCTCTGCTGAAG
CCAGTTACCTTCGGAAAAAGAGTTGGTAGCTCTTGATCCGGCAAACAAACCACCGCTGGTAGCGGTTTTT
TTGTTTGCAAGCAGCAGATTACGCGCAGAAAAAAAGGATCTCAAGAAGATCCTTTGATCTTTTCTACGGG
GTCTGACGCTCAGTGGAACGAAAACTCACGTTAAGGGATTTTGGTCATGAGATTATCAAAAAGGATCTTC
ACCTAGATCCTTTTAAATTAAAAATGAAGTTTTAAATCAATCTAAAGTATATATGAGTAAACTTGGTCTG
ACAGTTACCAATGCTTAATCAGTGAGGCACCTATCTCAGCGATCTGTCTATTTCGTTCATCCATAGTTGC
CTGACTCCCCGTCGTGTAGATAACTACGATACGGGAGGGCTTACCATCTGGCCCCAGTGCTGCAATGATA
CCGCGAGACCCACGCTCACCGGCTCCAGATTTATCAGCAATAAACCAGCCAGCCGGAAGGGCCGAGCGCA
GAAGTGGTCCTGCAACTTTATCCGCCTCCATCCAGTCTATTAATTGTTGCCGGGAAGCTAGAGTAAGTAG
TTCGCCAGTTAATAGTTTGCGCAACGTTGTTGCCATTGCTACAGGCATCGTGGTGTCACGCTCGTCGTTT
GGTATGGCTTCATTCAGCTCCGGTTCCCAACGATCAAGGCGAGTTACATGATCCCCCATGTTGTGCAAAA
AAGCGGTTAGCTCCTTCGGTCCTCCGATCGTTGTCAGAAGTAAGTTGGCCGCAGTGTTATCACTCATGGT
TATGGCAGCACTGCATAATTCTCTTACTGTCATGCCATCCGTAAGATGCTTTTCTGTGACTGGTGAGTAC
TCAACCAAGTCATTCTGAGAATAGTGTATGCGGCGACCGAGTTGCTCTTGCCCGGCGTCAATACGGGATA
ATACCGCGCCACATAGCAGAACTTTAAAAGTGCTCATCATTGGAAAACGTTCTTCGGGGCGAAAACTCTC
AAGGATCTTACCGCTGTTGAGATCCAGTTCGATGTAACCCACTCGTGCACCCAACTGATCTTCAGCATCT
TTTACTTTCACCAGCGTTTCTGGGTGAGCAAAAACAGGAAGGCAAAATGCCGCAAAAAAGGGAATAAGGG
CGACACGGAAATGTTGAATACTCATACTCTTCCTTTTTCAATATTATTGAAGCATTTATCAGGGTTATTG
TCTCATGAGCGGATACATATTTGAATGTATTTAGAAAAATAAACAAATAGGGGTTCCGCGCACATTTCCC
CGAAAAGTGCCACCTGACGTC
