>Addgene plasmid #61364 | pcDNA-dCas9-p300 Core (H1415A/E1423A/Y1424A/L1428S/Y1430A/H1434A) | depositor partial sequence | sequence record 99799 | p300 Core Effector Fusion (aa 1048-1664 of human p300; mutation H1415A/E1423A/Y1424A/L1428S/Y1430A/H1434A)
GCTAGGAGGTGACCCAATTGCCGGATCCAAGGCTAGCCCGAAAAAGAAACGCAAAGTTGGGCGCGCCATT
TTCAAACCAGAAGAACTACGACAGGCACTGATGCCAACTTTGGAGGCACTTTACCGTCAGGATCCAGAAT
CCCTTCCCTTTCGTCAACCTGTGGACCCTCAGCTTTTAGGAATCCCTGATTACTTTGATATTGTGAAGAG
CCCCATGGATCTTTCTACCATTAAGAGGAAGTTAGACACTGGACAGTATCAGGAGCCCTGGCAGTATGTC
GATGATATTTGGCTTATGTTCAATAATGCCTGGTTATATAACCGGAAAACATCACGGGTATACAAATACT
GCTCCAAGCTCTCTGAGGTCTTTGAACAAGAAATTGACCCAGTGATGCAAAGCCTTGGATACTGTTGTGG
CAGAAAGTTGGAGTTCTCTCCACAGACACTGTGTTGCTACGGCAAACAGTTGTGCACAATACCTCGTGAT
GCCACTTATTACAGTTACCAGAACAGGTATCATTTCTGTGAGAAGTGTTTCAATGAGATCCAAGGGGAGA
GCGTTTCTTTGGGGGATGACCCTTCCCAGCCTCAAACTACAATAAATAAAGAACAATTTTCCAAGAGAAA
AAATGACACACTGGATCCTGAACTGTTTGTTGAATGTACAGAGTGCGGAAGAAAGATGCATCAGATCTGT
GTCCTTCACCATGAGATCATCTGGCCTGCTGGATTCGTCTGTGATGGCTGTTTAAAGAAAAGTGCACGAA
CTAGGAAAGAAAATAAGTTTTCTGCTAAAAGGTTGCCATCTACCAGACTTGGCACCTTTCTAGAGAATCG
TGTGAATGACTTTCTGAGGCGACAGAATCACCCTGAGTCAGGAGAGGTCACTGTTAGAGTAGTTCATGCT
TCTGACAAAACCGTGGAAGTAAAACCAGGCATGAAAGCAAGGTTTGTGGACAGTGGAGAGATGGCAGAAT
CCTTTCCATACCGAACCAAAGCCCTCTTTGCCTTTGAAGAAATTGATGGTGTTGACCTGTGCTTCTTTGG
CATGCATGTTCAAGAGTATGGCTCTGACTGCCCTCCACCCAACCAGAGGAGAGTATACATATCTTACCTC
GATAGTGTTCATTTCTTCCGTCCTAAATGCTTGAGGACTGCAGTCTATGCCGAAATCCTAATTGGATATT
TAGCGGCCGTCAAGAAATCCGGAGCCACAACAGGGGCCATTTGGGCATGTCCACCAAGTGAGGGAGATGA
TTATATCTTCCATTGCCATCCTCCTGACCAGAAGATACCCAAGCCCAAGCGACTGCAGGAATGGTACAAA
AAAATGCTTGACAAGGCTGTATCAGAGCGTATTGTCCATGACTACAAGGATATTTTTAAACAAGCTACTG
AAGATAGATTAACAAGTGCAAAGGAATTGCCTTATTTCGAGGGTGATTTCTGGCCCAATGTTCTGGAAGA
AAGCATTAAGGAACTGGAACAGGAGGAAGAAGAGAGAAAACGAGAGGAAAACACCAGCAATGAAAGCACA
GATGTGACCAAGGGAGACAGCAAAAATGCTAAAAAGAAGAATAATAAGAAAACCAGCAAAAATAAGAGCA
GCCTGAGTAGGGGCAACAAGAAGAAACCCGGGATGCCCAATGTATCTAACGACCTCTCACAGAAACTATA
TGCCACCATGGAGAAGCATAAAGAGGTCTTCTTTGTGATCCGCCTCATTGCTGGCCCTGCTGCCAACTCC
CTGCCTCCCATTGTTGATCCTGATCCTCTCATCCCCTGCGATCTGATGGATGGTCGGGATGCGTTTCTCA
CGCTGGCAAGGGACAAGCACCTGGAGTTCTCTTCACTCCGAAGAGCCCAGTGGTCCACCATGTGCATGCT
GGTGGAGCTGCACACGCAGAGCCAGGACTACCCGTACGACGTTCCGGACTACGCTTCTTGAGTTTAAACC
GCTGATCAGCCTCGACTGTGCCTTCTAGTTGCCAGCCATCTGTT
