>Addgene plasmid #61364 | pcDNA-dCas9-p300 Core (H1415A/E1423A/Y1424A/L1428S/Y1430A/H1434A) | addgene partial sequence | sequence record 108101 | CMV-F 5'-CGCAAATGGGCGGTAGGCGTG-3'
ACTGCTTACTGGCTTATCGAAATTAATACGACTCACTATAGGGAGACCCAAGCTGGCTAGCGCCATGGAC
TACAAAGACCATGACGGTGATTATAAAGATCATGACATCGATTACAAGGATGACGATGACAAGATGGCCC
CCAAGAAGAAGAGGAAGGTGGGCCGCGGAATGGATAAGAAATACTCAATAGGCTTAGCTATCGGCACAAA
TAGCGTCGGATGGGCGGTGATCACTGATGAATATAAGGTTCCGTCTAAAAAGTTCAAGGTTCTGGGAAAT
ACAGACCGCCACAGTATCAAAAAAAATCTTATAGGGGCTCTTTTATTTGACAGTGGAGAGACAGCGGAAG
CGACTCGTCTCAAACGGACAGCTCGTAGAAGGTATACACGTCGGAAGAATCGTATTTGTTATCTACAGGA
GATTTTTTCAAATGAGATGGCGAAAGTAGATGATAGTTTCTTTCATCGACTTGAAGAGTCTTTTTTGGTG
GAAGAAGACAAGAAGCATGAACGTCATCCTATTTTTGGAAATATAGTAGATGAAGTTGCTTATCATGAGA
AATATCCAACTATCTATCATCTGCGAAAAAAATTGGTAGATTCTACTGATAAAGCGGATTTGCGCTTAAT
CTATTTGGCCTTAGCGCATATGATTAAGTTTCGTGGTCATTTTTTGATTGAGGGAGATTTAAATCCTGAT
AATAGTGATGT
