>Addgene plasmid #61364 | pcDNA-dCas9-p300 Core (H1415A/E1423A/Y1424A/L1428S/Y1430A/H1434A) | addgene partial sequence | sequence record 108105 | BGH-rev 5'-TAGAAGGCACAGTCGAGG-3'
AGAAGCGTAGTCCGGAACGTCGTACGGGTAGTCCTGGCTCTGCGTGTGCAGCTCCACCAGCATGCACATG
GTGGACCACTGGGCTCTTCGGAGTGAAGAGAACTCCAGGTGCTTGTCCCTTGCCAGCGTGAGAAACGCAT
CCCGACCATCCATCAGATCGCAGGGGATGAGAGGATCAGGATCAACAATGGGAGGCAGGGAGTTGGCAGC
AGGGCCAGCAATGAGGCGGATCACAAAGAAGACCTCTTTATGCTTCTCCATGGTGGCATATAGTTTCTGT
GAGAGGTCGTTAGATACATTGGGCATCCCGGGTTTCTTCTTGTTGCCCCTACTCAGGCTGCTCTTATTTT
TGCTGGTTTTCTTATTATTCTTCTTTTTAGCATTTTTGCTGTCTCCCTTGGTCACATCTGTGCTTTCATT
GCTGGTGTTTTCCTCTCGTTTTCTCTCTTCTTCCTCCTGTTCCAGTTCCTTAATGCTTTCTTCCAGAACA
TTGGGCCAGAAATCACCCTCGAAATAAGGCAATTCCTTTGCACTTGTTAATCTATCTTCAGTAGCTTGTT
TAAAAATATCCTTGTAGTCATGGACAATACGCTCTGATACAGCCTTGTCAAGCATTTTTTTGTACCATTC
CTGCAGTCGCTTGGGCTTGGGTATCTTCTGGTCAGGAGGATGGCAATGGAAGATATAATCATC
