>Addgene plasmid #61364 | pcDNA-dCas9-p300 Core (H1415A/E1423A/Y1424A/L1428S/Y1430A/H1434A) | addgene partial sequence | sequence record 109256 | hEP300-F 5'-ATACCGAACCAAAGCCCTCT-3'
GAGTATGGCTCTGACTGCCCTCCACCCAACCAGAGGAGAGTATACATATCTTACCTCGATAGTGTTCATT
TCTTCCGTCCTAAATGCTTGAGGACTGCAGTCTATGCCGAAATCCTAATTGGATATTTAGCGGCCGTCAA
GAAATCCGGAGCCACAACAGGGGCCATTTGGGCATGTCCACCAAGTGAGGGAGATGATTATATCTTCCAT
TGCCATCCTCCTGACCAGAAGATACCCAAGCCCAAGCGACTGCAGGAATGGTACAAAAAAATGCTTGACA
AGGCTGTATCAGAGCGTATTGTCCATGACTACAAGGATATTTTTAAACAAGCTACTGAAGATAGATTAAC
AAGTGCAAAGGAATTGCCTTATTTCGAGGGTGATTTCTGGCCCAATGTTCTGGAAGAAAGCATTAAGGAA
CTGGAACAGGAGGAAGAAGAGAGAAAACGAGAGGAAAACACCAGCAATGAAAGCACAGATGTGACCAAGG
GAGACAGCAAAAATGCTAAAAAGAAGAATAATAAGAAAACCAGCAAAAATAAGAGCAGCCTGAGTAGGGG
CAACAAGAAGAAACCCGGGATGCCCAATGTATCTAACGACCTCTCACAGAAACTATATGCCACCATGGAG
AAGCAT
