>Addgene plasmid #61364 | pcDNA-dCas9-p300 Core (H1415A/E1423A/Y1424A/L1428S/Y1430A/H1434A) | addgene partial sequence | sequence record 109257 | dCas9-F3 5'-CACGCATTGATTTGAGTCAGC-3'
GTTGGGCGCGCCATTTTCAAACCAGAAGAACTACGACAGGCACTGATGCCAACTTTGGAGGCACTTTACC
GTCAGGATCCAGAATCCCTTCCCTTTCGTCAACCTGTGGACCCTCAGCTTTTAGGAATCCCTGATTACTT
TGATATTGTGAAGAGCCCCATGGATCTTTCTACCATTAAGAGGAAGTTAGACACTGGACAGTATCAGGAG
CCCTGGCAGTATGTCGATGATATTTGGCTTATGTTCAATAATGCCTGGTTATATAACCGGAAAACATCAC
GGGTATACAAATACTGCTCCAAGCTCTCTGAGGTCTTTGAACAAGAAATTGACCCAGTGATGCAAAGCCT
TGGATACTGTTGTGGCAGAAAGTTGGAGTTCTCTCCACAGACACTGTGTTGCTACGGCAAACAGTTGTGC
ACAATACCTCGTGATGCCACTTATTACAGTTACCAGAACAGGTATCATTTCTGTGAGAAGTGTTTCAATG
AGATCCAAGGGGAGAGCGTTTCTTTGGGGGATGACCCTTCCCAGCCTCAAACTACAATAAATAAAGAACA
ATTTTCCAAGAGAAAAAATGACACACTGGATCCTGAACTGTTTGTTGAATGTACAGAGTGCGGAAGAAAG
ATGCATCAGATCTGTGTCCTTCACCATGAGATCATCTGGCCTGCTGGATTCGTCTGTGATGGCTGTTTAA
AG
